>Addgene plasmid #56327 | mVenus-Dectin1A-N-10 | depositor partial sequence | sequence record 87228 | insert sequence
AGATCCGCTAGCGCCACCATGGAATATCATCCTGATTTAGAAAATTTGGATGAAGATGGATATACTCAAT
TACACTTCGACTCTCAAAGCAATACCAGGATAGCTGTTGTTTCAGAGAAAGGATCGTGTGCTGCATCTCC
TCCTTGGCGCCTCATTGCTGTAATTTTGGGAATCCTATGCTTGGTAATACTGGTGATAGCTGTGGTCCTG
GGTACCATGGCTATTTGGAGATCCAATTCAGGAAGCAACACATTGGAGAATGGCTACTTTCTATCAAGAA
ATAAAGAGAACCACAGTCAACCCACACAATCATCTTTAGAAGACAGTGTGACTCCTACCAAAGCTGTCAA
AACCACAGGGGTTCTTTCCAGCCCTTGTCCTCCTAATTGGATTATATATGAGAAGAGCTGTTATCTATTC
AGCATGTCACTAAATTCCTGGGATGGAAGTAAAAGACAATGCTGGCAACTGGGCTCTAATCTCCTAAAGA
TAGACAGCTCAAATGAATTGGGATTTATAGTAAAACAAGTGTCTTCCCAACCTGATAATTCATTTTGGAT
AGGCCTTTCTCGGCCCCAGACTGAAGTACCATGGCTCTGGGAGGATGGATCAACATTCTCTTCTAACTTA
TTTCAGATCAGAACCACAGCTACCCAAGAAAACCCATCTCCAAATTGTGTATGGATTCACGTGTCAGTCA
TTTATGACCAACTGTGTAGTGTGCCCTCATATAGTATTTGTGAGAAGAAGTTTTCAATGAGCTCCGGAGG
GGATCCACCGGTCGCCACCATGGTGAGCAAGGGCGAGGAGCTGTTCACCGGGGTGGTGCCCATCCTGGTC
GAGCTGGACGGCGACGTAAACGGCCACAAGTTCAGCGTGTCCGGCGAGGGCGAGGGCGATGCCACCTACG
GCAAGCTGACCCTGAAGCTGATCTGCACCACCGGCAAGCTGCCCGTGCCCTGGCCCACCCTCGTGACCAC
CCTGGGCTACGGCCTGCAGTGCTTCGCCCGCTACCCCGACCACATGAAGCAGCACGACTTCTTCAAGTCC
GCCATGCCCGAAGGCTACGTCCAGGAGCGCACCATCTTCTTCAAGGACGACGGCAACTACAAGACCCGCG
CCGAGGTGAAGTTCGAGGGCGACACCCTGGTGAACCGCATCGAGCTGAAGGGCATCGACTTCAAGGAGGA
CGGCAACATCCTGGGGCACAAGCTGGAGTACAACTACAACAGCCACAACGTCTATATCACCGCCGACAAG
CAGAAGAACGGCATCAAGGCCAACTTCAAGATCCGCCACAACATCGAGGACGGCGGCGTGCAGCTCGCCG
ACCACTACCAGCAGAACACCCCCATCGGCGACGGCCCCGTGCTGCTGCCCGACAACCACTACCTGAGCTA
CCAGTCCAAGCTGAGCAAAGACCCCAACGAGAAGCGCGATCACATGGTCCTGCTGGAGTTCGTGACCGCC
GCCGGGATCACTCTCGGCATGGACGAGCTGTACAAGTAAAGCGGCCGCGACTCTAGATCATAATCAGCAT
ACACATTTGTAGAGGTTTACTT
