[The description below was written by a language model from this plasmid's Addgene catalogue record.]
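Description:
mVenus-Dectin1A-N-10 is a mammalian expression plasmid built on the mVenus-N1 backbone (about 4.75 kb without insert), an N1-style fluorescent protein fusion vector in which a gene of interest is placed upstream of the fluorescent protein coding sequence. It is propagated as a high-copy plasmid in E. coli under kanamycin selection, and it carries a neomycin resistance marker that allows G418 selection of stably transfected mammalian cells. No feature table accompanies the record, so the origin of replication and the exact arrangement of the resistance cassette are not stated. The use of an SV40 polyadenylation primer for sequencing indicates that an SV40 polyA signal lies downstream of the fusion.

The insert is human Dectin-1 isoform A, the product of the CLEC7A gene, a C-type lectin pattern-recognition receptor known for binding fungal beta-glucans. Expression is driven by the strong constitutive CMV promoter, and the receptor is fused at its C terminus to mVenus, a monomeric yellow fluorescent protein variant, with recorded excitation and emission maxima of 515 and 528 nm. The "N-10" in the name probably denotes the N1-type orientation and a 10-residue linker between the two proteins, although the record does not define it. The cloning method is listed as unknown.

The stated purpose is membrane localization. After transfection, the fusion serves as a yellow fluorescent marker of Dectin-1A at the cell membrane, suitable for live-cell or fixed-cell imaging of receptor distribution and for multicolour experiments alongside spectrally distinct fluorescent proteins.
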