Addgene plasmid #56327: mVenus-Dectin1A-N-10
Purpose: Localization: Membrane, Excitation: 515, Emission: 528
Depositing lab: Michael Davidson. Depositing organization: Florida State University, Tallahassee.
Backbone
  Vector backbone: mVenus-N1
  Backbone size w/o insert (bp): 4750
  Vector type: Mammalian Expression
  Selectable markers: Neomycin (select with G418)
Growth in bacteria
  Bacterial resistance: Kanamycin, 50 μg/mL
  Growth temperature: 37°C
  Growth strain: DH5alpha
  Copy number: High Copy
Gene/Insert
  Gene/Insert name: Dectin1A (alt name: NP_922938.1)
  Species: H. sapiens (human)
  Entrez Gene: CLEC7A (a.k.a. BGR, CANDF4, CD369, CLECSF12, DECTIN1, SCARE2)
  Promoter: CMV
  Tag / fusion protein: mVenus (C terminal on backbone)
  Cloning method: Unknown
  Sequencing primers: 5′ CMV-F; 3′ SV40pA-R
Terms and licenses: Academic/Nonprofit Terms; Industry Terms
Depositor comments: . Excitation = 515; Emission = 528
How to cite: mVenus-Dectin1A-N-10 was a gift from Michael Davidson (Addgene plasmid # 56327 ; http://n2t.net/addgene:56327 ; RRID:Addgene_56327)
